Addgene plasmid #80973: pCRISPaint-3xflag-PuroR
Purpose: CRISPaint gene tagging
Depositing lab: Veit Hornung. Depositing organization: Universitaetsklinikum Bonn. Publication: CRISPaint allows modular base-specific gene tagging using a ligase-4-dependent mechanism. Schmid-Burgk JL, Honing K, Ebert TS, Hornung V. Nat Commun. 2016 Jul 28;7:12338. doi: 10.1038/ncomms12338. PubMed 27465542.
Backbone
  Vector backbone: pCRISPaint
  Backbone manufacturer: Veit Hornung group
  Vector type: gene tagging
Growth in bacteria
  Bacterial resistance: Ampicillin, 100 μg/mL
  Growth temperature: 30°C
  Growth strain: DH10B
  Copy number: High Copy
Gene/Insert
  Gene/Insert name: 3xflag tag
  Species: Synthetic
  Promoter: none
  Cloning method: Restriction Enzyme; 5′ cloning site unknown (unknown if destroyed); 3′ cloning site unknown (unknown if destroyed)
  Sequencing primers: 5′ CGATAGTACTAACATACGCTCTCCA; 3′ CACTGCATTCTAGTTGTGGTTTGTC
Terms and licenses: Academic/Nonprofit Terms; Industry Terms: Not Available to Industry
How to cite: pCRISPaint-3xflag-PuroR was a gift from Veit Hornung (Addgene plasmid # 80973 ; http://n2t.net/addgene:80973 ; RRID:Addgene_80973)
