[The description below was written by a language model from this plasmid's Addgene catalogue record and pLannotate feature annotations shown in this document.]
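Description:
pCRISPaint-3xflag-PuroR is a small (about 3.3 kb) donor plasmid from the CRISPaint gene-tagging system, built on the pCRISPaint backbone. It is propagated in E. coli as a high-copy plasmid through a ColE1/pUC-type origin and selected with ampicillin via the β-lactamase gene and its bla promoter. Short annotated fragments of a tetracycline resistance gene and of SV40 large T antigen appear to be non-functional backbone or cloning remnants, the latter overlapping the SV40 polyadenylation region.

The payload is a synthetic 3xFLAG epitope tag, which the catalogue lists as having no promoter of its own. The automated feature table does not annotate the tag itself, but it does show the puromycin N-acetyltransferase gene (pac) followed by an SV40 poly(A) signal. The unannotated stretch immediately upstream of pac is the likely location of the tag and of any linking sequence, although the record does not state how the tag and the resistance gene are joined. A synthetic poly(A) signal and an RNA polymerase II transcriptional pause site lie upstream of this region, an arrangement that generally suppresses spurious read-through transcription from the backbone into a promoterless cassette.

According to the associated publication title, CRISPaint achieves modular, base-specific tagging through a ligase-4-dependent mechanism, meaning the donor is inserted at a nuclease-cut genomic site by non-homologous end joining rather than by homology-directed repair. With no promoter on the donor, expression of the FLAG tag and of puromycin resistance would be expected to depend on in-frame integration into an expressed endogenous gene, allowing drug selection of tagged cells. The nuclease and guide RNA components are not encoded on this plasmid.
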