Features (pLannotate 1.2.2; 9 found; start..end, strand, type, name):
      1..49      +  polyA_signal   poly(A) signal: synthetic polyadenylation signal
     63..154     +  misc_feature   pause site: RNA polymerase II transcriptional pause signal from the human α2 globin gene
    347..943     +  CDS            pac: PUAC_STRAD - Protein predicted: Swiss-Prot protein existence level 4. Detoxification of puromycin. From Streptomyces alboniger.
    970..1091    -  polyA_signal   SV40 poly(A) signal: SV40 polyadenylation signal
   1114..1182    -  CDS            large T antigen (fragment): large T antigen from SV40 (simian virus 40)
   1198..1330    +  CDS            TcR (fragment): tetracycline efflux protein; tet; confers resistance to tetracycline
   1510..2098    -  rep_origin     ori: high-copy-number ColE1/pMB1/pBR322/pUC origin of replication
   2298..3158    -  CDS            AmpR: β-lactamase confers resistance to ampicillin, carbenicillin, and related antibiotics
   3159..3200    -  promoter       AmpR promoter (fragment): bla
>Addgene plasmid #80973 | pCRISPaint-3xflag-PuroR | depositor full sequence | sequence record 153105 | Full Sequence
AATAAAATATCTTTATTTTCATTACATCTGTGTGTTGGTTTTTTGTGTGAATCGATAGTACTAACATACG
CTCTCCATCAAAACAAAACGAAACAAAACAAACTAGCAAAATAGGCTGTCCCCAGTGCAAGTGCAGGTGC
CAGAACATTTCTCTTAATGATAGCTAGCGGGCCAGTACCCAAAAAGCGGGGGGTCTGGTGGCAGTGGAGG
GGGATCCGATTACAAGGACCACGACGGCGATTATAAGGACCATGATATTGATTATAAGGACGATGACGAT
AAGTCCGGAGGAGAGGGCAGAGGAAGTCTGCTAACATGCGGTGACGTCGAGGAGAATCCTGGCCCAATGA
CTGAATACAAGCCTACTGTCAGGTTGGCTACAAGAGACGACGTTCCTAGAGCCGTGAGAACTCTGGCTGC
AGCCTTCGCCGACTACCCCGCCACGAGACACACCGTTGACCCAGATCGGCATATTGAGAGAGTGACTGAA
CTGCAGGAGCTGTTTCTTACAAGAGTTGGCCTCGACATAGGCAAGGTGTGGGTGGCGGACGACGGCGCCG
CCGTGGCCGTCTGGACCACTCCCGAATCAGTTGAGGCTGGCGCCGTATTCGCTGAGATCGGCCCGAGAAT
GGCTGAGCTCAGCGGGAGTAGGCTCGCGGCACAGCAGCAAATGGAGGGACTGCTGGCACCACACAGGCCC
AAAGAACCCGCCTGGTTCCTGGCAACCGTCGGTGTATCTCCCGATCATCAGGGGAAAGGTCTGGGCTCTG
CCGTAGTGCTCCCTGGCGTGGAGGCAGCTGAGAGAGCAGGAGTACCTGCCTTCTTGGAGACCTCCGCTCC
AAGGAATCTTCCCTTCTATGAACGGTTGGGCTTCACCGTGACAGCCGACGTGGAAGTCCCCGAAGGCCCC
CGCACTTGGTGCATGACGAGGAAGCCTGGAGCGTGAGGGCCCGCTTCGAGCAGACATGATAAGATACATT
GATGAGTTTGGACAAACCACAACTAGAATGCAGTGAAAAAAATGCTTTATTTGTGAAATTTGTGATGCTA
TTGCTTTATTTGTAACCATTATAAGCTGCAATAAACAAGTTAACAACAACAATTGCATTCATTTTATGTT
TCAGGTTCAGGGGGAGGTGTGGGAGGTTTTTTAAAGCAAGTAAAACCTCTACAAATGTGGTAAAATCGAT
AAAGATCCGTCGACCGATGCCCTTGAGAGCCTTCAACCCAGTCAGCTCCTTCCGGTGGGCGCGGGGCATG
ACTATCGTCGCCGCACTTATGACTGTCTTCTTTATCATGCAACTCGTAGGACAGGTGCCGGCAGCGCTCT
TCCGCTTCCTCGCTCACTGACTCGCTGCGCTCGGTCGTTCGGCTGCGGCGAGCGGTATCAGCTCACTCAA
AGGCGGTAATACGGTTATCCACAGAATCAGGGGATAACGCAGGAAAGAACATGTGAGCAAAAGGCCAGCA
AAAGGCCAGGAACCGTAAAAAGGCCGCGTTGCTGGCGTTTTTCCATAGGCTCCGCCCCCCTGACGAGCAT
CACAAAAATCGACGCTCAAGTCAGAGGTGGCGAAACCCGACAGGACTATAAAGATACCAGGCGTTTCCCC
CTGGAAGCTCCCTCGTGCGCTCTCCTGTTCCGACCCTGCCGCTTACCGGATACCTGTCCGCCTTTCTCCC
TTCGGGAAGCGTGGCGCTTTCTCATAGCTCACGCTGTAGGTATCTCAGTTCGGTGTAGGTCGTTCGCTCC
AAGCTGGGCTGTGTGCACGAACCCCCCGTTCAGCCCGACCGCTGCGCCTTATCCGGTAACTATCGTCTTG
AGTCCAACCCGGTAAGACACGACTTATCGCCACTGGCAGCAGCCACTGGTAACAGGATTAGCAGAGCGAG
GTATGTAGGCGGTGCTACAGAGTTCTTGAAGTGGTGGCCTAACTACGGCTACACTAGAAGAACAGTATTT
GGTATCTGCGCTCTGCTGAAGCCAGTTACCTTCGGAAAAAGAGTTGGTAGCTCTTGATCCGGCAAACAAA
CCACCGCTGGTAGCGGTGGTTTTTTTGTTTGCAAGCAGCAGATTACGCGCAGAAAAAAAGGATCTCAAGA
AGATCCTTTGATCTTTTCTACGGGGTCTGACGCTCAGTGGAACGAAAACTCACGTTAAGGGATTTTGGTC
ATGAGATTATCAAAAAGGATCTTCACCTAGATCCTTTTAAATTAAAAATGAAGTTTTAAATCAATCTAAA
GTATATATGAGTAAACTTGGTCTGACAGCGGCCGCAAATGCTAAACCACTGCAGTGGTTACCAGTGCTTG
ATCAGTGAGGCACCGATCTCAGCGATCTGCCTATTTCGTTCGTCCATAGTGGCCTGACTCCCCGTCGTGT
AGATCACTACGATTCGTGAGGGCTTACCATCAGGCCCCAGCGCAGCAATGATGCCGCGAGAGCCGCGTTC
ACCGGCCCCCGATTTGTCAGCAATGAACCAGCCAGCAGGGAGGGCCGAGCGAAGAAGTGGTCCTGCTACT
TTGTCCGCCTCCATCCAGTCTATGAGCTGCTGTCGTGATGCTAGAGTAAGAAGTTCGCCAGTGAGTAGTT
TCCGAAGAGTTGTGGCCATTGCTACTGGCATCGTGGTATCACGCTCGTCGTTCGGTATGGCTTCGTTCAA
CTCTGGTTCCCAGCGGTCAAGCCGGGTCACATGATCACCCATATTATGAAGAAATGCAGTCAGCTCCTTA
GGGCCTCCGATCGTTGTCAGAAGTAAGTTGGCCGCGGTGTTGTCGCTCATGGTAATGGCAGCACTACACA
ATTCTCTTACCGTCATGCCATCCGTAAGATGCTTTTCCGTGACCGGCGAGTACTCAACCAAGTCGTTTTG
TGAGTAGTGTATACGGCGACCAAGCTGCTCTTGCCCGGCGTCTATACGGGACAACACCGCGCCACATAGC
AGTACTTTGAAAGTGCTCATCATCGGGAATCGTTCTTCGGGGCGGAAAGACTCAAGGATCTTGCCGCTAT
TGAGATCCAGTTCGATATAGCCCACTCTTGCACCCAGTTGATCTTCAGCATCTTTTACTTTCACCAGCGT
TTCGGGGTGTGCAAAAACAGGCAAGCAAAATGCCGCAAAGAAGGGAATGAGTGCGACACGAAAATGTTGG
ATGCTCATACTCGTCCTTTTTCAATATTATTGAAGCATTTATCAGGGTTACTAGTACGTCTCTCAAGGAT
AAGTAAGTAATATTAAGGTACGGGAGGTATTGGACAGGCCGC
