>Addgene plasmid #80973 | pCRISPaint-3xflag-PuroR | addgene partial sequence | sequence record 158562 | RVprimer3 5'-CTAGCAAAATAGGCTGTCCC-3'
CATTTCTCTTAATGATAGCTAGCGGGCCAGTACCCAAAAAGCGGGGGGTCTGGTGGCAGTGGAGGGGGAT
CCGATTACAAGGACCACGACGGCGATTATAAGGACCATGATATTGATTATAAGGACGATGACGATAAGTC
CGGAGGAGAGGGCAGAGGAAGTCTGCTAACATGCGGTGACGTCGAGGAGAATCCTGGCCCAATGACTGAA
TACAAGCCTACTGTCAGGTTGGCTACAAGAGACGACGTTCCTAGAGCCGTGAGAACTCTGGCTGCAGCCT
TCGCCGACTACCCCGCCACGAGACACACCGTTGACCCAGATCGGCATATTGAGAGAGTGACTGAACTGCA
GGAGCTGTTTCTTACAAGAGTTGGCCTCGACATAGGCAAGGTGTGGGTGGCGGACGACGGCGCCGCCGTG
GCCGTCTGGACCACTCCCGAATCAGTTGAGGCTGGCGCCGTATTCGCTGAGATCGGCCCGAGAATGGCTG
AGCTCAGCGGGAGTAGGCTCGCGGCACAGCAGCAAATGGAGGGACTGCTGGCACCACACAGGCCCAAAGA
ACCCGCCTGGTTCCTGGCAACCGTCGGTGTATCTCCCGATCATCAGGGGAAAGGTCTGGGCTCTGCCGTA
GTGCTCCCTGGCGTGGAGGCAGCTGAGAGAGCAGGAGTACCTGCCTTCTTGGAGACCTCCGCTCCAAGGA
ATCTTCCCTTCTATGAACGGTTGGGCTTCACCGTGACAGCCGACGTGGAAGTCCCCGAAGGCCCCCGCAC
TTGGTGCATGACGAGGAAGCCTGG
