>Addgene plasmid #80973 | pCRISPaint-3xflag-PuroR | addgene partial sequence | sequence record 158563 | EBV-rev 5'-GTGGTTTGTCCAAACTCATC-3'
GCGGGCCCTCACGCTCCAGGCTTCCTCGTCATGCACCAAGTGCGGGGGCCTTCGGGGACTTCCACGTCGG
CTGTCACGGTGAAGCCCAACCGTTCATAGAAGGGAAGATTCCTTGGAGCGGAGGTCTCCAAGAAGGCAGG
TACTCCTGCTCTCTCAGCTGCCTCCACGCCAGGGAGCACTACGGCAGAGCCCAGACCTTTCCCCTGATGA
TCGGGAGATACACCGACGGTTGCCAGGAACCAGGCGGGTTCTTTGGGCCTGTGTGGTGCCAGCAGTCCCT
CCATTTGCTGCTGTGCCGCGAGCCTACTCCCGCTGAGCTCAGCCATTCTCGGGCCGATCTCAGCGAATAC
GGCGCCAGCCTCAACTGATTCGGGAGTGGTCCAGACGGCCACGGCGGCGCCGTCGTCCGCCACCCACACC
TTGCCTATGTCGAGGCCAACTCTTGTAAGAAACAGCTCCTGCAGTTCAGTCACTCTCTCAATATGCCGAT
CTGGGTCAACGGTGTGTCTCGTGGCGGGGTAGTCGGCGAAGGCTGCAGCCAGAGTTCTCACGGCTCTAGG
AACGTCGTCTCTTGTAGCCAACCTGACAGTAGGCTTGTATTCAGTCATTGGGCCAGGATTCTCCTCGACG
TCACCGCATGTTAGCAGACTTCCTCTGCCCTCTCCTCCGGACTTATCGTCATCGTCCTTATAATCAATAT
CATGGTCCTTATAATCGCCGTCGTGGTCCTTGTAATCGGATCCCCCTCCACTGCCACCAGACCCCCCGCT
TTTTGGGTACTGGCCCGCTAGCTATCATTAAGAGAAATGTTCTGGCACCTGCACTTGCACTGGGGACAGC
CTATTTTGCTAGTTTGTTTTGTTTCGTTTTGTTTTGATGGAGAGCGTATGTTAGTACTATCGATTCACAC
AAA
